Addgene plasmid #185320: CAHS1_PARRC_101-189_mCh-2xFKBP (pBS1136)
Purpose: For the mammalian expression of the tardigrade protein CAHS1_PARRC_101-189 attached to 2xFKBP. The FKBP can be used for inducible dimerization and condensate formation
Depositing lab: Pamela Silver. Depositing organization: Harvard Medical School. Publication: Natural and Designed Proteins Inspired by Extremotolerant Organisms Can Form Condensates and Attenuate Apoptosis in Human Cells. Veling MT, Nguyen DT, Thadani NN, Oster ME, Rollins NJ, Brock KP, Bethel NP, Lim S, Baker D, Way JC, Marks DS, Chang RL, Silver PA. ACS Synth Biol. 2022 Mar 18;11(3):1292-1302. doi: 10.1021/acssynbio.1c00572. Epub 2022 Feb 18. PubMed 35176859.
Backbone
  Vector backbone: rt44a_nCoV-N-mEGFP-2xFKBP-HA pcDNA4_TO
  Vector type: Mammalian Expression
Growth in bacteria
  Bacterial resistance: Ampicillin, 100 μg/mL
  Growth temperature: 37°C
  Growth strain: DH5alpha
  Copy number: High Copy
Gene/Insert
  Gene/Insert name: CAHS1_PARRC_101-189
  Species: P. richtersi
  Insert size (bp): 468
  Cloning method: Gibson Cloning
Terms and licenses: Academic/Nonprofit Terms; Industry Terms: Not Available to Industry
Depositor comments: This plasmid encodes a protein fused to 2xFKBP. FKBP will dimerize upon exposure to a dimerization agent. We used it to test for chemically inducible condensate formation
How to cite: CAHS1_PARRC_101-189_mCh-2xFKBP (pBS1136) was a gift from Pamela Silver (Addgene plasmid # 185320 ; http://n2t.net/addgene:185320 ; RRID:Addgene_185320)
