[The description below was written by a language model from this plasmid's Addgene catalogue record and pLannotate feature annotations shown in this document.]
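Description:
CAHS1_PARRC_101-189_mCh-2xFKBP (pBS1136) is a 6.7 kb mammalian expression plasmid built on a pcDNA4/TO-type backbone, derived by Gibson cloning from an earlier construct that carried a different protein fused to a fluorescent protein and 2xFKBP. It is maintained in E. coli through a high-copy ColE1/pUC origin with ampicillin selection (AmpR under its own promoter) and also carries an f1 origin. For selection in mammalian cells, an SV40 early promoter, followed by the bacterial EM7 promoter, drives the Sh ble gene conferring Zeocin/bleomycin resistance, terminated by an SV40 polyadenylation signal.

The expression cassette uses the CMV immediate-early enhancer and promoter followed by short tet operator-like matches. This is consistent with the tetracycline-regulatable CMV/TO design, which is repressible in cells expressing the Tet repressor and otherwise constitutive. It drives a single fusion protein: residues 101–189 of the cytosolic abundant heat-soluble protein CAHS1 from the tardigrade P. richtersi, then mCherry, then two tandem copies of the F36V FKBP12 variant (DmrB), ending in a bGH polyadenylation signal. The annotation software labels the insert as a fragment of a related Hypsibius dujardini CAHS protein, which probably reflects homology rather than a different insert. The annotated match is also shorter than the recorded 468 bp insert size.

The F36V FKBP domains bind synthetic dimerizing ligands that do not bind wild-type FKBP, so adding a dimerizer crosslinks the fusion proteins, and mCherry lets their localization be followed by fluorescence. The depositors used the plasmid to test chemically inducible condensate formation by this tardigrade protein fragment in human cells.
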