Features (pLannotate 1.2.2; 25 found; start..end, strand, type, name):
     24..76      -  misc_feature   bom (fragment): basis of mobility region from pBR322
    231..610     +  enhancer       CMV enhancer: human cytomegalovirus immediate early enhancer
    611..814     +  promoter       CMV promoter: human cytomegalovirus (CMV) immediate early promoter
    816..835     +  promoter       PLtetO-1 promoter (fragment): modified phage lambda PL promoter with tet operator sites (Lutz and Bujard, 1997)
    837..856     +  promoter       PLtetO-1 promoter (fragment): modified phage lambda PL promoter with tet operator sites (Lutz and Bujard, 1997)
    864..897     +  promoter       TRE3GV promoter (fragment): 3rd-generation Tet-responsive promoter that can be activated by binding of Tet-On® 3G, optimized for retroviral and lentiviral vectors
   1013..1276    +  CDS            CAHS 86272 (fragment): CAHS2_HYPDU - Also known as CAHS-b From Hypsibius dujardini (Water bear) (Macrobiotus dujardini).
   1298..2005    +  CDS            mCherry: mCherry is a basic (constitutively fluorescent) red fluorescent protein published in 2004, derived from Discosoma sp.. It is reported to be a very rapidly-maturing monomer with low acid sensitivity.
   2015..2335    +  CDS            DmrB: F36V mutant of FK506-binding protein FKBP12 binds synthetic ligands that do not bind wild-type FKBP
   2342..2662    +  CDS            DmrB: F36V mutant of FK506-binding protein FKBP12 binds synthetic ligands that do not bind wild-type FKBP
   2749..2973    +  polyA_signal   bGH poly(A) signal: bovine growth hormone polyadenylation signal
   2977..2998    +  promoter       SV40 promoter (fragment): SV40 enhancer and early promoter
   3019..3447    +  rep_origin     f1 ori (sequence partly withheld): f1 bacteriophage origin of replication; arrow indicates direction of (+) strand synthesis
   3461..3790    +  promoter       SV40 promoter: SV40 enhancer and early promoter
   3838..3885    +  promoter       EM7 promoter: synthetic bacterial promoter&nbsp
   3904..4278    +  CDS            BleoR: antibiotic-binding protein; Sh ble from Streptoalloteichus hindustanus; confers resistance to bleomycin, phleomycin, and Zeocin™
   4288..4413    +  CDS            ble (fragment): BLE_KLEPN - Experimental evidence at protein level: Swiss-Prot protein existence level 1. Binding protein with a strong affinity to the bleomycin family of antibiotics. Binds to CL990; an antimitotic-antibiotic compound. From Klebsiella pneumoniae.
   4408..4529    +  polyA_signal   SV40 poly(A) signal: SV40 polyadenylation signal
   4602..4618    -  protein_bind   lac operator: The lac repressor binds to the lac operator to inhibit transcription in E. coli. This inhibition can be relieved by adding lactose or isopropyl-β-D-thiogalactopyranoside (IPTG). lac repressor encoded by lacI
   4626..4656    -  promoter       lac promoter: promoter for the E. coli lac operon
   4671..4692    -  protein_bind   CAP binding site: CAP binding activates transcription in the presence of cAMP. E. coli catabolite activator protein
   4705..4797    -  CDS            lacI (fragment): lac repressor; lacI; The lac repressor binds to the lac operator to inhibit transcription in E. coli. This inhibition can be relieved by adding lactose or isopropyl-β-D-thiogalactopyranoside (IPTG).
   4980..5568    -  rep_origin     ori: high-copy-number ColE1/pMB1/pBR322/pUC origin of replication
   5739..6599    -  CDS            AmpR: β-lactamase; bla; confers resistance to ampicillin, carbenicillin, and related antibiotics
   6600..6704    -  promoter       AmpR promoter: bla
>Addgene plasmid #185320 | CAHS1_PARRC_101-189_mCh-2xFKBP (pBS1136) | addgene full sequence | sequence record 363965 | Addgene NGS Result
GATCGGGAGATCTCCCGATCCCCTATGGTGCACTCTCAGTACAATCTGCTCTGATGCCGCATAGTTAAGC
CAGTATCTGCTCCCTGCTTGTGTGTTGGAGGTCGCTGAGTAGTGCGCGAGCAAAATTTAAGCTACAACAA
GGCAAGGCTTGACCGACAATTGCATGAAGAATCTGCTTAGGGTTAGGCGTTTTGCGCTGCTTCGCGATGT
ACGGGCCAGATATACGCGTTGACATTGATTATTGACTAGTTATTAATAGTAATCAATTACGGGGTCATTA
GTTCATAGCCCATATATGGAGTTCCGCGTTACATAACTTACGGTAAATGGCCCGCCTGGCTGACCGCCCA
ACGACCCCCGCCCATTGACGTCAATAATGACGTATGTTCCCATAGTAACGCCAATAGGGACTTTCCATTG
ACGTCAATGGGTGGAGTATTTACGGTAAACTGCCCACTTGGCAGTACATCAAGTGTATCATATGCCAAGT
ACGCCCCCTATTGACGTCAATGACGGTAAATGGCCCGCCTGGCATTATGCCCAGTACATGACCTTATGGG
ACTTTCCTACTTGGCAGTACATCTACGTATTAGTCATCGCTATTACCATGGTGATGCGGTTTTGGCAGTA
CATCAATGGGCGTGGATAGCGGTTTGACTCACGGGGATTTCCAAGTCTCCACCCCATTGACGTCAATGGG
AGTTTGTTTTGGCACCAAAATCAACGGGACTTTCCAAAATGTCGTAACAACTCCGCCCCATTGACGCAAA
TGGGCGGTAGGCGTGTACGGTGGGAGGTCTATATAAGCAGAGCTCTCCCTATCAGTGATAGAGATCTCCC
TATCAGTGATAGAGATCGTCGACGAGCTCGTTTAGTGAACCGTCAGATCGCCTGGAGACGCCATCCACGC
TGTTTTGACCTCCATAGAAGACACCGGGACCGATCCAGCCTCCGGACTCTAGCGTTTAAACTTAAGCTTG
GTACCGAGCTCGGATCCGCCACCATGGCCAAAACGCGCGAACAGGAGATGCTGTCTGCTAACTATCAAAA
AGAAGTTGAGCGCAAAACTGAAGCCTATCGGAAGCAGCAAGAAGTGGAGGCAGACAAAATTCGGAAAGAG
CTGGAAAAGCAGCATCTGCGTGACGTGGAGTTCCGCAAAGATATTGTAGAGATGGCAATCGAAAACCAGA
AAAAAATGATTGATGTCGAAAGCCGTTATGCAAAAAAAGATATGGACCGCGAACGTGTGAAAGTCCGTAT
GATGCTCGAGCAGTCCGGAGGCGGCGGATCCGGCGGAATGGTGTCTAAAGGCGAGGAGGATAACATGGCT
ATAATCAAGGAATTTATGAGGTTCAAGGTGCATATGGAGGGATCTGTGAACGGTCACGAGTTCGAAATCG
AGGGCGAAGGCGAGGGGCGACCCTATGAAGGGACACAGACGGCCAAACTGAAGGTGACCAAGGGTGGCCC
CCTGCCTTTCGCCTGGGACATCCTGTCACCCCAGTTTATGTACGGCTCTAAGGCTTACGTTAAGCACCCT
GCCGATATTCCGGACTACTTGAAACTGAGCTTCCCTGAAGGGTTCAAGTGGGAACGGGTAATGAATTTTG
AGGATGGCGGTGTAGTCACAGTTACCCAGGACAGCTCTCTTCAGGACGGAGAATTTATCTATAAGGTTAA
ACTTCGGGGCACTAACTTCCCATCAGACGGCCCCGTGATGCAGAAGAAAACTATGGGCTGGGAAGCCAGC
TCAGAACGCATGTATCCCGAGGACGGAGCACTGAAGGGAGAAATCAAGCAGCGACTCAAGCTGAAGGATG
GGGGACATTATGATGCTGAGGTCAAAACCACCTATAAGGCCAAGAAACCCGTTCAGCTTCCTGGGGCATA
CAACGTGAATATCAAACTGGATATTACATCCCATAACGAAGACTATACCATCGTGGAACAGTACGAGCGG
GCCGAGGGCAGACATAGCACAGGGGGCATGGATGAATTGTACAAGGCGACTAGAGGCGTCCAAGTCGAAA
CCATTAGTCCCGGCGATGGCAGAACATTTCCTAAAAGGGGACAAACATGTGTCGTCCATTATACAGGCAT
GTTGGAGGACGGCAAAAAGGTGGACAGTAGTAGAGATCGCAATAAACCTTTCAAATTCATGTTGGGAAAA
CAAGAAGTCATTAGGGGATGGGAGGAGGGCGTGGCTCAAATGTCCGTCGGCCAACGCGCTAAGCTCACCA
TCAGCCCCGACTACGCATACGGCGCTACCGGACATCCCGGAATTATTCCCCCTCACGCTACCTTGGTGTT
TGACGTCGAACTGTTGAAGCTCGAGACTAGAGGAGTGCAGGTGGAGACTATCTCCCCAGGAGACGGGCGC
ACCTTCCCCAAGCGCGGCCAGACCTGCGTGGTGCACTACACCGGGATGCTTGAAGATGGAAAGAAAGTTG
ATTCCTCCCGGGACAGAAACAAGCCCTTTAAGTTTATGCTAGGCAAGCAGGAGGTGATCCGAGGCTGGGA
AGAAGGGGTTGCCCAGATGAGTGTGGGTCAGAGAGCCAAACTGACTATATCTCCAGATTATGCCTATGGT
GCCACTGGGCACCCAGGCATCATCCCACCACATGCCACTCTCGTCTTCGATGTGGAGCTTCTAAAACTGG
AAACTAGTTATCCGTACGACGTACCAGACTACGCATAAGCGGCCGCTCGAGTCTAGAGGGCCCGTTTAAA
CCCGCTGATCAGCCTCGACTGTGCCTTCTAGTTGCCAGCCATCTGTTGTTTGCCCCTCCCCCGTGCCTTC
CTTGACCCTGGAAGGTGCCACTCCCACTGTCCTTTCCTAATAAAATGAGGAAATTGCATCGCATTGTCTG
AGTAGGTGTCATTCTATTCTGGGGGGTGGGGTGGGGCAGGACAGCAAGGGGGAGGATTGGGAAGACAATA
GCAGGCATGCTGGGGATGCGGTGGGCTCTATGGCTTCTGAGGCGGAAAGAACCAGCTGGGGCTCTAGGGG
GTATCCCC
[124 nt withheld, positions 3019-3142]
C
[91 nt withheld, positions 3144-3234]
A
[49 nt withheld, positions 3236-3284]
CCTTTGACGTTGGAGTCCACGTTCTTT
[37 nt withheld, positions 3312-3348]
ACCCTATCTCGGTCTATTCTTTTGATTTATAAGGGATTTTGCCGATTTCGGCCTATTGGTTAAAAAATGA
GCTGATTTAACAAAAATTTAACGCGAATTAATTCTGTGGAATGTGTGTCAGTTAGGGTGTGGAAAGTCCC
CAGGCTCCCCAGCAGGCAGAAGTATGCAAAGCATGCATCTCAATTAGTCAGCAACCAGGTGTGGAAAGTC
CCCAGGCTCCCCAGCAGGCAGAAGTATGCAAAGCATGCATCTCAATTAGTCAGCAACCATAGTCCCGCCC
CTAACTCCGCCCATCCCGCCCCTAACTCCGCCCAGTTCCGCCCATTCTCCGCCCCATGGCTGACTAATTT
TTTTTATTTATGCAGAGGCCGAGGCCGCCTCTGCCTCTGAGCTATTCCAGAAGTAGTGAGGAGGCTTTTT
TGGAGGCCTAGGCTTTTGCAAAAAGCTCCCGGGAGCTTGTATATCCATTTTCGGATCTGATCAGCACGTG
TTGACAATTAATCATCGGCATAGTATATCGGCATAGTATAATACGACAAGGTGAGGAACTAAACCATGGC
CAAGTTGACCAGTGCCGTTCCGGTGCTCACCGCGCGCGACGTCGCCGGAGCGGTCGAGTTCTGGACCGAC
CGGCTCGGGTTCTCCCGGGACTTCGTGGAGGACGACTTCGCCGGTGTGGTCCGGGACGACGTGACCCTGT
TCATCAGCGCGGTCCAGGACCAGGTGGTGCCGGACAACACCCTGGCCTGGGTGTGGGTGCGCGGCCTGGA
CGAGCTGTACGCCGAGTGGTCGGAGGTCGTGTCCACGAACTTCCGGGACGCCTCCGGGCCGGCCATGACC
GAGATCGGCGAGCAGCCGTGGGGGCGGGAGTTCGCCCTGCGCGACCCGGCCGGCAACTGCGTGCACTTCG
TGGCCGAGGAGCAGGACTGACACGTGCTACGAGATTTCGATTCCACCGCCGCCTTCTATGAAAGGTTGGG
CTTCGGAATCGTTTTCCGGGACGCCGGCTGGATGATCCTCCAGCGCGGGGATCTCATGCTGGAGTTCTTC
GCCCACCCCAACTTGTTTATTGCAGCTTATAATGGTTACAAATAAAGCAATAGCATCACAAATTTCACAA
ATAAAGCATTTTTTTCACTGCATTCTAGTTGTGGTTTGTCCAAACTCATCAATGTATCTTATCATGTCTG
TATACCGTCGACCTCTAGCTAGAGCTTGGCGTAATCATGGTCATAGCTGTTTCCTGTGTGAAATTGTTAT
CCGCTCACAATTCCACACAACATACGAGCCGGAAGCATAAAGTGTAAAGCCTGGGGTGCCTAATGAGTGA
GCTAACTCACATTAATTGCGTTGCGCTCACTGCCCGCTTTCCAGTCGGGAAACCTGTCGTGCCAGCTGCA
TTAATGAATCGGCCAACGCGCGGGGAGAGGCGGTTTGCGTATTGGGCGCTCTTCCGCTTCCTCGCTCACT
GACTCGCTGCGCTCGGTCGTTCGGCTGCGGCGAGCGGTATCAGCTCACTCAAAGGCGGTAATACGGTTAT
CCACAGAATCAGGGGATAACGCAGGAAAGAACATGTGAGCAAAAGGCCAGCAAAAGGCCAGGAACCGTAA
AAAGGCCGCGTTGCTGGCGTTTTTCCATAGGCTCCGCCCCCCTGACGAGCATCACAAAAATCGACGCTCA
AGTCAGAGGTGGCGAAACCCGACAGGACTATAAAGATACCAGGCGTTTCCCCCTGGAAGCTCCCTCGTGC
GCTCTCCTGTTCCGACCCTGCCGCTTACCGGATACCTGTCCGCCTTTCTCCCTTCGGGAAGCGTGGCGCT
TTCTCATAGCTCACGCTGTAGGTATCTCAGTTCGGTGTAGGTCGTTCGCTCCAAGCTGGGCTGTGTGCAC
GAACCCCCCGTTCAGCCCGACCGCTGCGCCTTATCCGGTAACTATCGTCTTGAGTCCAACCCGGTAAGAC
ACGACTTATCGCCACTGGCAGCAGCCACTGGTAACAGGATTAGCAGAGCGAGGTATGTAGGCGGTGCTAC
AGAGTTCTTGAAGTGGTGGCCTAACTACGGCTACACTAGAAGAACAGTATTTGGTATCTGCGCTCTGCTG
AAGCCAGTTACCTTCGGAAAAAGAGTTGGTAGCTCTTGATCCGGCAAACAAACCACCGCTGGTAGCGGTG
GTTTTTTTGTTTGCAAGCAGCAGATTACGCGCAGAAAAAAAGGATCTCAAGAAGATCCTTTGATCTTTTC
TACGGGGTCTGACGCTCAGTGGAACGAAAACTCACGTTAAGGGATTTTGGTCATGAGATTATCAAAAAGG
ATCTTCACCTAGATCCTTTTAAATTAAAAATGAAGTTTTAAATCAATCTAAAGTATATATGAGTAAACTT
GGTCTGACAGTTACCAATGCTTAATCAGTGAGGCACCTATCTCAGCGATCTGTCTATTTCGTTCATCCAT
AGTTGCCTGACTCCCCGTCGTGTAGATAACTACGATACGGGAGGGCTTACCATCTGGCCCCAGTGCTGCA
ATGATACCGCGAGACCCACGCTCACCGGCTCCAGATTTATCAGCAATAAACCAGCCAGCCGGAAGGGCCG
AGCGCAGAAGTGGTCCTGCAACTTTATCCGCCTCCATCCAGTCTATTAATTGTTGCCGGGAAGCTAGAGT
AAGTAGTTCGCCAGTTAATAGTTTGCGCAACGTTGTTGCCATTGCTACAGGCATCGTGGTGTCACGCTCG
TCGTTTGGTATGGCTTCATTCAGCTCCGGTTCCCAACGATCAAGGCGAGTTACATGATCCCCCATGTTGT
GCAAAAAAGCGGTTAGCTCCTTCGGTCCTCCGATCGTTGTCAGAAGTAAGTTGGCCGCAGTGTTATCACT
CATGGTTATGGCAGCACTGCATAATTCTCTTACTGTCATGCCATCCGTAAGATGCTTTTCTGTGACTGGT
GAGTACTCAACCAAGTCATTCTGAGAATAGTGTATGCGGCGACCGAGTTGCTCTTGCCCGGCGTCAATAC
GGGATAATACCGCGCCACATAGCAGAACTTTAAAAGTGCTCATCATTGGAAAACGTTCTTCGGGGCGAAA
ACTCTCAAGGATCTTACCGCTGTTGAGATCCAGTTCGATGTAACCCACTCGTGCACCCAACTGATCTTCA
GCATCTTTTACTTTCACCAGCGTTTCTGGGTGAGCAAAAACAGGAAGGCAAAATGCCGCAAAAAAGGGAA
TAAGGGCGACACGGAAATGTTGAATACTCATACTCTTCCTTTTTCAATATTATTGAAGCATTTATCAGGG
TTATTGTCTCATGAGCGGATACATATTTGAATGTATTTAGAAAAATAAACAAATAGGGGTTCCGCGCACA
TTTCCCCGAAAAGTGCCACCTGACGTCGACG
